Addgene plasmid #167920: pSB700 lenti gRNA Blasto_TtoC and hairpin extension
Purpose: (Empty Backbone) Lentiviral vector for expressing U6 FE-sgRNA cloning plasmid
Depositing lab: Alejandro Chavez & Nan Cher Yeo. Depositing organization: Columbia University. Publication: Generation and application of a versatile CRISPR toolkit for mammalian cell engineering. Nghi Dang , Alissa Lance-Byrne, Angela Tung, Xiaoge Guo, Ryan J Cecchi, Joanna Buchthal, Alejandro Chavez, Nan Cher Yeo. Synthetic Biology, Volume 6, Issue 1, 2021 10.1093/synbio/ysab033.
Backbone
  Vector backbone: pLVX
  Vector type: Lentiviral, CRISPR
  Selectable markers: Blasticidin
Growth in bacteria
  Bacterial resistance: Ampicillin, 100 μg/mL
  Growth temperature: 30°C
  Growth strain: NEB Stable
  Copy number: Low Copy
Gene/Insert
  Gene/Insert name: None
Terms and licenses: Academic/Nonprofit Terms; Industry Terms: Not Available to Industry
How to cite: pSB700 lenti gRNA Blasto_TtoC and hairpin extension was a gift from Alejandro Chavez & Nan Cher Yeo (Addgene plasmid # 167920 ; http://n2t.net/addgene:167920 ; RRID:Addgene_167920)
