[The description below was written by a language model from this plasmid's Addgene catalogue record and pLannotate feature annotations shown in this document.]
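Description:
pSB700 lenti gRNA Blasto_TtoC and hairpin extension is an empty lentiviral CRISPR cloning backbone built on pLVX, intended for expressing a user-supplied single guide RNA in mammalian cells. No insert is recorded; the plasmid serves as the recipient for a spacer sequence. In bacteria it is maintained through a ColE1/pUC-type origin and an ampicillin resistance gene (AmpR with its bla promoter). The catalogue lists it as low copy and propagated in a recombination-reduced strain, as is common for plasmids with repeated LTR sequences.

The viral cassette is bounded by two HIV-1 LTR regions, both annotated by the software as truncated 5' LTRs with adjacent nef-derived fragments. It also carries the Ψ packaging signal with a partial gag sequence, the Rev response element for Rev-dependent nuclear export of the genomic RNA, and the cPPT/CTS. Within it, a human U6 RNA polymerase III promoter sits upstream of a Streptococcus pyogenes tracrRNA-derived scaffold. The annotation matches this scaffold only as a fragment, which is consistent with the modified "FE" design indicated by the name: a T-to-C change and an extended hairpin. Such changes are generally made to remove a premature Pol III termination signal and to stabilise the guide structure.

Downstream, a CAG-type promoter (CMV enhancer, chicken β-actin promoter and chimeric intron) drives the blasticidin S deaminase gene, followed by a WPRE to boost transcript expression. This allows blasticidin selection of transduced cells. The vector encodes no Cas9, so it would be paired with a separately delivered Cas9 or Cas9-derived effector. The record presents it as part of a CRISPR toolkit for mammalian cell engineering.
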