Features (pLannotate 1.2.2; 25 found; start..end, strand, type, name):
      1..122     +  promoter       chicken β-actin promoter (fragment): contains a 21-bp deletion relative to the standard chicken β-actin promoter
    123..1139    +  intron         chimeric intron: chimera between introns from chicken β-actin and rabbit β-globin
   1173..1571    +  CDS            BSD: blasticidin S deaminase; Aspergillus terreus BSD; confers resistance to blasticidin
   1595..2183    +  misc_feature   WPRE: woodchuck hepatitis virus posttranscriptional regulatory element
   2200..2718    +  CDS            nef (fragment): NEF_HV1BR - Experimental evidence at protein level: Swiss-Prot protein existence level 1. Extracellular Nef protein targets CD4(+) T-lymphocytes for apoptosis by interacting with CXCR4 surface receptors (PubMed:14990729). From Human immunodeficiency virus type 1 group M subtype B (isolate BRU/LAI) (HIV-1).
   2766..3023    +  LTR            5' LTR (truncated): truncated 5' long terminal repeat (LTR) from HIV-1
   3176..3192    -  protein_bind   lac operator: The lac repressor binds to the lac operator to inhibit transcription in E. coli. This inhibition can be relieved by adding lactose or isopropyl-β-D-thiogalactopyranoside (IPTG). lac repressor encoded by lacI
   3200..3230    -  promoter       lac promoter: promoter for the E. coli lac operon
   3245..3266    -  protein_bind   CAP binding site: CAP binding activates transcription in the presence of cAMP. E. coli catabolite activator protein
   3279..3371    -  CDS            lacI (fragment): lac repressor; lacI; The lac repressor binds to the lac operator to inhibit transcription in E. coli. This inhibition can be relieved by adding lactose or isopropyl-β-D-thiogalactopyranoside (IPTG).
   3554..4142    -  rep_origin     ori: high-copy-number ColE1/pMB1/pBR322/pUC origin of replication
   4313..5173    -  CDS            AmpR: β-lactamase; bla; confers resistance to ampicillin, carbenicillin, and related antibiotics
   5174..5278    -  promoter       AmpR promoter: bla
   5326..5460    +  polyA_signal   SV40 poly(A) signal: SV40 polyadenylation signal
   5627..5956    +  CDS            nef (fragment): NEF_HV1BR - Experimental evidence at protein level: Swiss-Prot protein existence level 1. Extracellular Nef protein targets CD4(+) T-lymphocytes for apoptosis by interacting with CXCR4 surface receptors (PubMed:14990729). From Human immunodeficiency virus type 1 group M subtype B (isolate BRU/LAI) (HIV-1).
   6004..6261    +  LTR            5' LTR (truncated): truncated 5' long terminal repeat (LTR) from HIV-1
   6308..6433    +  misc_feature   HIV-1 Ψ: packaging signal of human immunodeficiency virus type 1
   6417..6755    +  CDS            HIV-1 gag (fragment): gag protein from human immunodeficiency virus 1; gag
   6930..7163    +  misc_feature   RRE: The Rev response element (RRE) of HIV-1 allows for Rev-dependent mRNA export from the nucleus to the cytoplasm.
   7540..7640    +  CDS            Rev (fragment): human immunodeficiency virus 1 (HIV-1) Rev protein; rev; enhances nuclear export of unspliced and incompletely spliced viral mRNAs
   7655..7770    +  misc_feature   cPPT/CTS: central polypurine tract and central termination sequence of HIV-1 (lacking the first T)
   7873..8113    +  promoter       U6 promoter: RNA polymerase III promoter for human U6 snRNA
   8161..8228    +  misc_RNA       tracrRNA (fragment): trans-activating CRISPR RNA for the Streptococcus pyogenes CRISPR/Cas9 system
   8302..8605    +  enhancer       CMV enhancer: human cytomegalovirus immediate early enhancer
   8607..9       +  promoter       chicken β-actin promoter (fragment) (across the origin): contains a 21-bp deletion relative to the standard chicken β-actin promoter
>Addgene plasmid #167920 | pSB700 lenti gRNA Blasto_TtoC and hairpin extension | addgene full sequence | sequence record 354133 | Addgene NGS Result
GGGGCGGGGCGAGGCGGAGAGGTGCGGCGGCAGCCAATCAGAGCGGCGCGCTCCGAAAGTTTCCTTTTAT
GGCGAGGCGGCGGCGGCGGCGGCCCTATAAAAAGCGAAGCGCGCGGCGGGCGGGAGTCGCTGCGCGCTGC
CTTCGCCCCGTGCCCCGCTCCGCCGCCGCCTCGCGCCGCCCGCCCCGGCTCTGACTGACCGCGTTACTCC
CACAGGTGAGCGGGCGGGACGGCCCTTCTCCTCCGGGCTGTAATTAGCGCTTGGTTTAATGACGGCTTGT
TTCTTTTCTGTGGCTGCGTGAAAGCCTTGAGGGGCTCCGGGAGGGCCCTTTGTGCGGGGGGAGCGGCTCG
GGGGGTGCGTGCGTGTGTGTGTGCGTGGGGAGCGCCGCGTGCGGCTCCGCGCTGCCCGGCGGCTGTGAGC
GCTGCGGGCGCGGCGCGGGGCTTTGTGCGCTCCGCAGTGTGCGCGAGGGGAGCGCGGCCGGGGGCGGTGC
CCCGCGGTGCGGGGGGGGCTGCGAGGGGAACAAAGGCTGCGTGCGGGGTGTGTGCGTGGGGGGGTGAGCA
GGGGGTGTGGGCGCGTCGGTCGGGCTGCAACCCCCCCTGCACCCCCCTCCCCGAGTTGCTGAGCACGGCC
CGGCTTCGGGTGCGGGGCTCCGTACGGGGCGTGGCGCGGGGCTCGCCGTGCCGGGCGGGGGGTGGCGGCA
GGTGGGGGTGCCGGGCGGGGCGGGGCCGCCTCGGGCCGGGGAGGGCTCGGGGGAGGGGCGCGGCGGCCCC
CGGAGCGCCGGCGGCTGTCGAGGCGCGGCGAGCCGCAGCCATTGCCTTTTATGGTAATCGTGCGAGAGGG
CGCAGGGACTTCCTTTGTCCCAAATCTGTGCGGAGCCGAAATCTGGGAGGCGCCGCCGCACCCCCTCTAG
CGGGCGCGGGGCGAAGCGGTGCGGCGCCGGCAGGAAGGAAATGGGCGGGGAGGGCCTTCGTGCGTCGCCG
CGCCGCCGTCCCCTTCTCCCTCTCCAGCCTCGGGGCTGTCCGCGGGGGGACGGCTGCCTTCGGGGGGGAC
GGGGCAGGGCGGGGTTCGGCTTCTGGCGTGTGACCGGCGGCTCTAGAGCCTCTGCTAACCATGTTCATGC
CTTCTTCTTTTTCCTACAGCTCCTGGGCAACGTGCTGGTTATTGTGGCCACCATGGCCAAGCCTTTGTCT
CAAGAAGAATCCACCCTCATTGAAAGAGCAACGGCTACAATCAACAGCATCCCCATCTCTGAAGACTACA
GCGTCGCCAGCGCAGCTCTCTCTAGCGACGGCCGCATCTTCACTGGTGTCAATGTATATCATTTTACTGG
GGGACCTTGTGCAGAACTCGTGGTGCTGGGCACTGCTGCTGCTGCGGCAGCTGGCAACCTGACTTGTATC
GTCGCGATCGGAAATGAGAACAGGGGCATCTTGAGCCCCTGCGGACGGTGCCGACAGGTGCTTCTCGATC
TGCATCCTGGGATCAAAGCCATAGTGAAGGACAGTGATGGACAGCCGACGGCAGTTGGGATTCGTGAATT
GCTGCCCTCTGGTTATGTGTGGGAGGGCTAATGTACAAGTAAAGCGTCTGGAACAATCAACCTCTGGATT
ACAAAATTTGTGAAAGATTGACTGGTATTCTTAACTATGTTGCTCCTTTTACGCTATGTGGATACGCTGC
TTTAATGCCTTTGTATCATGCTATTGCTTCCCGTATGGCTTTCATTTTCTCCTCCTTGTATAAATCCTGG
TTGCTGTCTCTTTATGAGGAGTTGTGGCCCGTTGTCAGGCAACGTGGCGTGGTGTGCACTGTGTTTGCTG
ACGCAACCCCCACTGGTTGGGGCATTGCCACCACCTGTCAGCTCCTTTCCGGGACTTTCGCTTTCCCCCT
CCCTATTGCCACGGCGGAACTCATCGCCGCCTGCCTTGCCCGCTGCTGGACAGGGGCTCGGCTGTTGGGC
ACTGACAATTCCGTGGTGTTGTCGGGGAAGCTGACGTCCTTTCCATGGCTGCTCGCCTGTGTTGCCACCT
GGATTCTGCGCGGGACGTCCTTCTGCTACGTCCCTTCGGCCCTCAATCCAGCGGACCTTCCTTCCCGCGG
CCTGCTGCCGGCTCTGCGGCCTCTTCCGCGTCTTCGCCTTCGCCCTCAGACGAGTCGGATCTCCCTTTGG
GCCGCCTCCCCGCCTGGAATTAATTCTGCAGTCGAGACCTAGAAAAACATGGAGCAATCACAAGTAGCAA
TACAGCAGCTACCAATGCTGATTGTGCCTGGCTAGAAGCACAAGAGGAGGAGGAGGTGGGTTTTCCAGTC
ACACCTCAGGTACCTTTAAGACCAATGACTTACAAGGCAGCTGTAGATCTTAGCCACTTTTTAAAAGAAA
AGAGGGGACTGGAAGGGCTAATTCACTCCCAACGAAGACAAGATATCCTTGATCTGTGGATCTACCACAC
ACAAGGCTACTTCCCTGATTAGCAGAACTACACACCAGGGCCAGGGGTCAGATATCCACTGACCTTTGGA
TGGTGCTACAAGCTAGTACCAGTTGAGCCAGATAAGGTAGAAGAGGCCAATAAAGGAGAGAACACCAGCT
TGTTACACCCTGTGAGCCTGCATGGGATGGATGACCCGGAGAGAGAAGTGTTAGAGTGGAGGTTTGACAG
CCGCCTAGCATTTCATCACGTGGCCCGAGAGCTGCATCCGGAGTACTTCAAGAACTGCTGATATCGAGCT
TGCTACAAGGGACTTTCCGCTGGGGACTTTCCAGGGAGGCGTGGCCTGGGCGGGACTGGGGAGTGGCGAG
CCCTCAGATCCTGCATATAAGCAGCTGCTTTTTGCCTGTACTGGGTCTCTCTGGTTAGACCAGATCTGAG
CCTGGGAGCTCTCTGGCTAACTAGGGAACCCACTGCTTAAGCCTCAATAAAGCTTGCCTTGAGTGCTTCA
AGTAGTGTGTGCCCGTCTGTTGTGTGACTCTGGTAACTAGAGATCCCTCAGACCCTTTTAGTCAGTGTGG
AAAATCTCTAGCAGTAGTAGTTCATGTCATCTTATTATTCAGTATTTATAACTTGCAAAGAAATGAATAT
CAGAGAGTGAGAGGCCTTGACATTGCTAGCGTTTTACCGTCGACCTCTAGCTAGAGCTTGGCGTAATCAT
GGTCATAGCTGTTTCCTGTGTGAAATTGTTATCCGCTCACAATTCCACACAACATACGAGCCGGAAGCAT
AAAGTGTAAAGCCTGGGGTGCCTAATGAGTGAGCTAACTCACATTAATTGCGTTGCGCTCACTGCCCGCT
TTCCAGTCGGGAAACCTGTCGTGCCAGCTGCATTAATGAATCGGCCAACGCGCGGGGAGAGGCGGTTTGC
GTATTGGGCGCTCTTCCGCTTCCTCGCTCACTGACTCGCTGCGCTCGGTCGTTCGGCTGCGGCGAGCGGT
ATCAGCTCACTCAAAGGCGGTAATACGGTTATCCACAGAATCAGGGGATAACGCAGGAAAGAACATGTGA
GCAAAAGGCCAGCAAAAGGCCAGGAACCGTAAAAAGGCCGCGTTGCTGGCGTTTTTCCATAGGCTCCGCC
CCCCTGACGAGCATCACAAAAATCGACGCTCAAGTCAGAGGTGGCGAAACCCGACAGGACTATAAAGATA
CCAGGCGTTTCCCCCTGGAAGCTCCCTCGTGCGCTCTCCTGTTCCGACCCTGCCGCTTACCGGATACCTG
TCCGCCTTTCTCCCTTCGGGAAGCGTGGCGCTTTCTCATAGCTCACGCTGTAGGTATCTCAGTTCGGTGT
AGGTCGTTCGCTCCAAGCTGGGCTGTGTGCACGAACCCCCCGTTCAGCCCGACCGCTGCGCCTTATCCGG
TAACTATCGTCTTGAGTCCAACCCGGTAAGACACGACTTATCGCCACTGGCAGCAGCCACTGGTAACAGG
ATTAGCAGAGCGAGGTATGTAGGCGGTGCTACAGAGTTCTTGAAGTGGTGGCCTAACTACGGCTACACTA
GAAGAACAGTATTTGGTATCTGCGCTCTGCTGAAGCCAGTTACCTTCGGAAAAAGAGTTGGTAGCTCTTG
ATCCGGCAAACAAACCACCGCTGGTAGCGGTGGTTTTTTTGTTTGCAAGCAGCAGATTACGCGCAGAAAA
AAAGGATCTCAAGAAGATCCTTTGATCTTTTCTACGGGGTCTGACGCTCAGTGGAACGAAAACTCACGTT
AAGGGATTTTGGTCATGAGATTATCAAAAAGGATCTTCACCTAGATCCTTTTAAATTAAAAATGAAGTTT
TAAATCAATCTAAAGTATATATGAGTAAACTTGGTCTGACAGTTACCAATGCTTAATCAGTGAGGCACCT
ATCTCAGCGATCTGTCTATTTCGTTCATCCATAGTTGCCTGACTCCCCGTCGTGTAGATAACTACGATAC
GGGAGGGCTTACCATCTGGCCCCAGTGCTGCAATGATACCGCGAGACCCACGCTCACCGGCTCCAGATTT
ATCAGCAATAAACCAGCCAGCCGGAAGGGCCGAGCGCAGAAGTGGTCCTGCAACTTTATCCGCCTCCATC
CAGTCTATTAATTGTTGCCGGGAAGCTAGAGTAAGTAGTTCGCCAGTTAATAGTTTGCGCAACGTTGTTG
CCATTGCTACAGGCATCGTGGTGTCACGCTCGTCGTTTGGTATGGCTTCATTCAGCTCCGGTTCCCAACG
ATCAAGGCGAGTTACATGATCCCCCATGTTGTGCAAAAAAGCGGTTAGCTCCTTCGGTCCTCCGATCGTT
GTCAGAAGTAAGTTGGCCGCAGTGTTATCACTCATGGTTATGGCAGCACTGCATAATTCTCTTACTGTCA
TGCCATCCGTAAGATGCTTTTCTGTGACTGGTGAGTACTCAACCAAGTCATTCTGAGAATAGTGTATGCG
GCGACCGAGTTGCTCTTGCCCGGCGTCAATACGGGATAATACCGCGCCACATAGCAGAACTTTAAAAGTG
CTCATCATTGGAAAACGTTCTTCGGGGCGAAAACTCTCAAGGATCTTACCGCTGTTGAGATCCAGTTCGA
TGTAACCCACTCGTGCACCCAACTGATCTTCAGCATCTTTTACTTTCACCAGCGTTTCTGGGTGAGCAAA
AACAGGAAGGCAAAATGCCGCAAAAAAGGGAATAAGGGCGACACGGAAATGTTGAATACTCATACTCTTC
CTTTTTCAATATTATTGAAGCATTTATCAGGGTTATTGTCTCATGAGCGGATACATATTTGAATGTATTT
AGAAAAATAAACAAATAGGGGTTCCGCGCACATTTCCCCGAAAAGTGCCACCTGACGTCGACGGATCGGG
AGATCAACTTGTTTATTGCAGCTTATAATGGTTACAAATAAAGCAATAGCATCACAAATTTCACAAATAA
AGCATTTTTTTCACTGCATTCTAGTTGTGGTTTGTCCAAACTCATCAATGTATCTTATCATGTCTGGATC
AACTGGATAACTCAAGCTAACCAAAATCATCCCAAACTTCCCACCCCATACCCTATTACCACTGCCAATT
ACCTGTGGTTTCATTTACTCTAAACCTGTGATTCCTCTGAATTATTTTCATTTTAAAGAAATTGTATTTG
TTAAATATGTACTACAAACTTAGTAGTTGGAAGGGCTAATTCACTCCCAAAGAAGACAAGATATCCTTGA
TCTGTGGATCTACCACACACAAGGCTACTTCCCTGATTAGCAGAACTACACACCAGGGCCAGGGGTCAGA
TATCCACTGACCTTTGGATGGTGCTACAAGCTAGTACCAGTTGAGCCAGATAAGGTAGAAGAGGCCAATA
AAGGAGAGAACACCAGCTTGTTACACCCTGTGAGCCTGCATGGGATGGATGACCCGGAGAGAGAAGTGTT
AGAGTGGAGGTTTGACAGCCGCCTAGCATTTCATCACGTGGCCCGAGAGCTGCATCCGGAGTACTTCAAG
AACTGCTGATATCGAGCTTGCTACAAGGGACTTTCCGCTGGGGACTTTCCAGGGAGGCGTGGCCTGGGCG
GGACTGGGGAGTGGCGAGCCCTCAGATCCTGCATATAAGCAGCTGCTTTTTGCCTGTACTGGGTCTCTCT
GGTTAGACCAGATCTGAGCCTGGGAGCTCTCTGGCTAACTAGGGAACCCACTGCTTAAGCCTCAATAAAG
CTTGCCTTGAGTGCTTCAAGTAGTGTGTGCCCGTCTGTTGTGTGACTCTGGTAACTAGAGATCCCTCAGA
CCCTTTTAGTCAGTGTGGAAAATCTCTAGCAGTGGCGCCCGAACAGGGACTTGAAAGCGAAAGGGAAACC
AGAGGAGCTCTCTCGACGCAGGACTCGGCTTGCTGAAGCGCGCACGGCAAGAGGCGAGGGGCGGCGACTG
GTGAGTACGCCAAAAATTTTGACTAGCGGAGGCTAGAAGGAGAGAGATGGGTGCGAGAGCGTCAGTATTA
AGCGGGGGAGAATTAGATCGCGATGGGAAAAAATTCGGTTAAGGCCAGGGGGAAAGAAAAAATATAAATT
AAAACATATAGTATGGGCAAGCAGGGAGCTAGAACGATTCGCAGTTAATCCTGGCCTGTTAGAAACATCA
GAAGGCTGTAGACAAATACTGGGACAGCTACAACCATCCCTTCAGACAGGATCAGAAGAACTTAGATCAT
TATATAATACAGTAGCAACCCTCTATTGTGTGCATCAAAGGATAGAGATAAAAGACACCAAGGAAGCTTT
AGACAAGATAGAGGAAGAGCAAAACAAAAGTAAGACCACCGCACAGCAAGCGGCCGGCCGCTGATCTTCA
GACCTGGAGGAGGAGATATGAGGGACAATTGGAGAAGTGAATTATATAAATATAAAGTAGTAAAAATTGA
ACCATTAGGAGTAGCACCCACCAAGGCAAAGAGAAGAGTGGTGCAGAGAGAAAAAAGAGCAGTGGGAATA
GGAGCTTTGTTCCTTGGGTTCTTGGGAGCAGCAGGAAGCACTATGGGCGCAGCGTCAATGACGCTGACGG
TACAGGCCAGACAATTATTGTCTGGTATAGTGCAGCAGCAGAACAATTTGCTGAGGGCTATTGAGGCGCA
ACAGCATCTGTTGCAACTCACAGTCTGGGGCATCAAGCAGCTCCAGGCAAGAATCCTGGCTGTGGAAAGA
TACCTAAAGGATCAACAGCTCCTGGGGATTTGGGGTTGCTCTGGAAAACTCATTTGCACCACTGCTGTGC
CTTGGAATGCTAGTTGGAGTAATAAATCTCTGGAACAGATTTGGAATCACACGACCTGGATGGAGTGGGA
CAGAGAAATTAACAATTACACAAGCTTAATACACTCCTTAATTGAAGAATCGCAAAACCAGCAAGAAAAG
AATGAACAAGAATTATTGGAATTAGATAAATGGGCAAGTTTGTGGAATTGGTTTAACATAACAAATTGGC
TGTGGTATATAAAATTATTCATAATGATAGTAGGAGGCTTGGTAGGTTTAAGAATAGTTTTTGCTGTACT
TTCTATAGTGAATAGAGTTAGGCAGGGATATTCACCATTATCGTTTCAGACCCACCTCCCAACCCCGAGG
GGACCCGACAGGCCCGAAGGAATAGAAGAAGAAGGTGGAGAGAGAGACAGAGACAGATCCATTCGATTAG
TGAACGGATCTCGACGGTATCGCCTTTAAAAGAAAAGGGGGGATTGGGGGGTACAGTGCAGGGGAAAGAA
TAGTAGACATAATAGCAACAGACATACAAACTAAAGAATTACAAAAACAAATTACAAAAATTCAAAATTT
TCGGGTTTATTACAGGGACAGCAGAGATCCAGTTTATCATTAGTGAACGGATCTCGACGGTATCGATCAC
GAGACTAGCCTCGAGCGGCCGCCCCCTTCACCGAGGGCCTATTTCCCATGATTCCTTCATATTTGCATAT
ACGATACAAGGCTGTTAGAGAGATAATTGGAATTAATTTGACTGTAAACACAAAGATATTAGTACAAAAT
ACGTGACGTAGAAAGTAATAATTTCTTGGGTAGTTTGCAGTTTTAAAATTATGTTTTAAAATGGACTATC
ATATGCTTACCGTAACTTGAAAGTATTTCGATTTCTTGGCTTTATATATCTTGTGGAAAGGACGAAACAC
CGGAGACGATTAATGCGTCTCGGTTTAAGAGCTATGCTGGAAACAGCATAGCAAGTTTAAATAAGGCTAG
TCCGTTATCAACTTGAAAAAGTGGCACCGAGTCGGTGCTTTTTTTGAATTCTCGACCTCGAGACAAATGG
CAGTATTCGTCATTAGTTCATAGCCCATATATGGAGTTCCGCGTTACATAACTTACGGTAAATGGCCCGC
CTGGCTGACCGCCCAACGACCCCCGCCCATTGACGTCAATAATGACGTATGTTCCCATAGTAACGCCAAT
AGGGACTTTCCATTGACGTCAATGGGTGGAGTATTTACGGTAAACTGCCCACTTGGCAGTACATCAAGTG
TATCATATGCCAAGTACGCCCCCTATTGACGTCAATGACGGTAAATGGCCCGCCTGGCATTATGCCCAGT
ACATGACCTTATGGGACTTTCCTACTTGGCAGTACATCTACGTATTAGTCATCGCTATTACCATGGTCGA
GGTGAGCCCCACGTTCTGCTTCACTCTCCCCATCTCCCCCCCCTCCCCACCCCCAATTTTGTATTTATTT
ATTTTTTAATTATTTTGTGCAGCGATG
